>Addgene plasmid #194527 | pRSII42H | addgene full sequence | sequence record 380547 | Addgene NGS Result
ATAGCTGCGCCGATGGTTTCTACAAAGATCGTTATGTTTATCGGCACTTTGCATCGGCCGCGCTCCCGAT
TCCGGAAGTGCTTGACATTGGGGAATTCAGCGAGAGCCTGACCTATTGCATCTCCCGCCGTGCACAGGGT
GTCACGTTGCAAGACCTGCCTGAAACCGAACTGCCCGCTGTTCTGCAGCCGGTCGCGGAGGCCATGGATG
CGATCGCTGCGGCCGATCTTAGCCAGACGAGCGGGTTCGGCCCATTCGGACCGCAAGGAATCGGTCAATA
CACTACATGGCGTGATTTCATATGCGCGATTGCTGATCCCCATGTGTATCACTGGCAAACTGTGATGGAC
GACACCGTCAGTGCGTCCGTCGCGCAGGCTCTCGATGAGCTGATGCTTTGGGCCGAGGACTGCCCCGAAG
TCCGGCACCTCGTGCACGCGGATTTCGGCTCCAACAATGTCCTGACGGACAATGGCCGCATAACAGCGGT
CATTGACTGGAGCGAGGCGATGTTCGGGGATTCCCAATACGAGGTCGCCAACATCTTCTTCTGGAGGCCG
TGGTTGGCTTGTATGGAGCAGCAGACGCGCTACTTCGAGCGGAGGCATCCGGAGCTTGCAGGATCGCCGC
GGCTCCGGGCGTATATGCTCCGCATTGGTCTTGACCAACTCTATCAGAGCTTGGTTGACGGCAATTTCGA
TGATGCAGCTTGGGCGCAGGGTCGATGCGACGCAATCGTCCGATCCGGAGCCGGGACTGTCGGGCGTACA
CAAATCGCCCGCAGAAGCGCGGCCGTCTGGACCGATGGCTGTGTAGAAGTACTCGCCGATAGTGGAAACC
GACGCCCCAGCACTCGTCCGAGGGCAAAGGAATAATCAGTACTGACAATAAAAAGATTCTTGTTTTCAAG
AACTTGTCATTTGTATAGTTTTTTTATATTGTAGTTGTTCTATTTTAATCAAATGTTAGCGTGATTTATA
TTTTTTTTCGCCTCGACATCATCTGCCCAGATGCGAAGTTAAGTGCGCAGAAAGTAATATCATGCGTCAA
TCGTATGTGAATGCTGGTCGCTATACTGCTGTCGATTCGATACTAACGCCGCCATCCAGTGTCTATGCGG
TGTGAAATACCGCACAGATGCGTAAGGAGAAAATACCGCATCAGGAAATTGTAAGCGTTAATATTTTGTT
AAAATTCGCGTTAAATTTTTGTTAAATCAGCTCATTTTTTAACCAATAGGCCGAAATCGGCAAAATCCCT
TATAAATCGAAAGAATAGACCGAGATAGGGT
[37 nt withheld, positions 1292-1328]
AAAGAACGTGGACTCCAACGTCAAAGG
[49 nt withheld, positions 1356-1404]
T
[91 nt withheld, positions 1406-1496]
G
[124 nt withheld, positions 1498-1621]
CCATTCGCCATTCAGGCTGCGCAACTGTTGGGAAGGGCGATCGGTGCGGGCCTCTTCGCTATTACGCCAG
CTGGCGAAAGGGGGATGTGCTGCAAGGCGATTAAGTTGGGTAACGCCAGGGTTTTCCCAGTCACGACGTT
GTAAAACGACGGCCAGTGAGCGCGCGTAATACGACTCACTATAGGGCGAATTGGGTACCGGGCCCCCCCT
CGAGGTCGACGGTATCGATAAGCTTGATATCGAATTCCTGCAGCCCGGGGGATCCACTAGTTCTAGAGCG
GCCGCCACCGCGGTGGAGCTCCAGCTTTTGTTCCCTTTAGTGAGGGTTAATTGCGCGCTTGGCGTAATCA
TGGTCATAGCTGTTTCCTGTGTGAAATTGTTATCCGCTCACAATTCCACACAACATACGAGCCGGAAGCA
TAAAGTGTAAAGCCTGGGGTGCCTAATGAGTGAGCTAACTCACATTAATTGCGTTGCGCTCACTGCCCGC
TTTCCAGTCGGGAAACCTGTCGTGCCAGCTGCATTAATGAATCGGCCAACGCGCGGGGAGAGGCGGTTTG
CGTATTGGGCGCTCTTCCGCTTCCTCGCTCACTGACTCGCTGCGCTCGGTCGTTCGGCTGCGGCGAGCGG
TATCAGCTCACTCAAAGGCGGTAATACGGTTATCCACAGAATCAGGGGATAACGCAGGAAAGAACATGTG
AGCAAAAGGCCAGCGAAAGGCCAGGAACCGTAAAAAGGCCGCGTTGCTGGCGTTTTTCCATAGGCTCCGC
CCCCCTGACGAGCATCACAAAAATCGACGCTCAAGTCAGAGGTGGCGAAACCCGACAGGACTATAAAGAT
ACCAGGCGTTTCCCCCTGGAAGCTCCCTCGTGCGCTCTCCTGTTCCGACCCTGCCGCTTACCGGATACCT
GTCCGCCTTTCTCCCTTCGGGAAGCGTGGCGCTTTCTCATAGCTCACGCTGTAGGTATCTCAGTTCGGTG
TAGGTCGTTCGCTCCAAGCTGGGCTGTGTGCACGAACCCCCCGTTCAGCCCGACCGCTGCGCCTTATCCG
GTAACTATCGTCTTGAGTCCAACCCGGTAAGACACGACTTATCGCCACTGGCAGCAGCCACTGGTAACAG
GATTAGCAGAGCGAGGTATGTAGGCGGTGCTACAGAGTTCTTGAAGTGGTGGCCTAACTACGGCTACACT
AGAAGAACAGTATTTGGTATCTGCGCTCTGCTGAAGCCAGTTACCTTCGGAAAAAGAGTTGGTAGCTCTT
GATCCGGCAAACAAACCACCGCTGGTAGCGGTGGTTTTTTTGTTTGCAAGCAGCAGATTACGCGCAGAAA
AAAAGGATCTCAAGAAGATCCTTTGATCTTTTCTACGGGGTCTGACGCTCAGTGGAACGAAAACTCACGT
TAAGGGATTTTGGTCATGAGATTATCAAAAAGGATCTTCACCTAGATCCTTTTAAATTAAAAATGAAGTT
TTAAATCAATCTAAAGTATATATGAGTAAACTTGGTCTGACAGTTACCAATGCTTAATCAGTGAGGCACC
TATCTCAGCGATCTGTCTATTTCGTTCATCCATAGTTGCCTGACTCCCCGTCGTGTAGATAACTACGATA
CGGGAGGGCTTACCATCTGGCCCCAGTGCTGCAATGATACCGCGAGACCCACGCTCACCGGCTCCAGATT
TATCAGCAATAAACCAGCCAGCCGGAAGGGCCGAGCGCAGAAGTGGTCCTGCAACTTTATCCGCCTCCAT
CCAGTCTATTAATTGTTGCCGGGAAGCTAGAGTAAGTAGTTCGCCAGTTAATAGTTTGCGCAACGTTGTT
GCCATTGCTACAGGCATCGTGGTGTCACGCTCGTCGTTTGGTATGGCTTCATTCAGCTCCGGTTCCCAAC
GATCAAGGCGAGTTACATGATCCCCCATGTTGTGCAAAAAAGCGGTTAGCTCCTTCGGTCCTCCGATCGT
TGTCAGAAGTAAGTTGGCCGCAGTGTTATCACTCATGGTTATGGCAGCACTGCATAATTCTCTTACTGTC
ATGCCATCCGTAAGATGCTTTTCTGTGACTGGTGAGTACTCAACCAAGTCATTCTGAGAATAGTGTATGC
GGCGACCGAGTTGCTCTTGCCCGGCGTCAATACGGGATAATACCGCGCCACATAGCAGAACTTTAAAAGT
GCTCATCATTGGAAAACGTTCTTCGGGGCGAAAACTCTCAAGGATCTTACCGCTGTTGAGATCCAGTTCG
ATGTAACCCACTCGTGCACCCAACTGATCTTCAGCATCTTTTACTTTCACCAGCGTTTCTGGGTGAGCAA
AAACAGGAAGGCAAAATGCCGCAAAAAAGGGAATAAGGGCGACACGGAAATGTTGAATACTCATACTCTT
CCTTTTTCAATATTATTGAAGCATTTATCAGGGTTATTGTCTCATGAGCGGATACATATTTGAATGTATT
TAGAAAAATAAACAAATAGGGGTTCCGCGCACATTTCCCCGAAAAGTGCCACCTGAACGAAGCATCTGTG
CTTCATTTTGTAGAACAAAAATGCAACGCGAGAGCGCTAATTTTTCAAACAAAGAATCTGAGCTGCATTT
TTACAGAACAGAAATGCAACGCGAAAGCGCTATTTTACCAACGAAGAATCTGTGCTTCATTTTTGTAAAA
CAAAAATGCAACGCGAGAGCGCTAATTTTTCAAACAAAGAATCTGAGCTGCATTTTTACAGAACAGAAAT
GCAACGCGAGAGCGCTATTTTACCAACAAAGAATCTATACTTCTTTTTTGTTCTACAAAAATGCATCCCG
AGAGCGCTATTTTTCTAACAAAGCATCTTAGATTACTTTTTTTCTCCTTTGTGCGCTCTATAATGCAGTC
TCTTGATAACTTTTTGCACTGTAGGTCCGTTAAGGTTAGGAGAAGGCTACTTTGGTGTCTATTTTCTCTT
CCATAAAAAAAGCCTGACTCCACTTCCCGCGTTTACTGATTACTAGCGAAGCTGCGGGTGCATTTTTTCA
AGATAAAGGCATCCCCGATTATATTCTATACCGATGTGGATTGCGCATACTTTGTGAACAGAAGGTGATA
GCGTTGATGATTCTTCATTGGTCAGAAAATTATGAACGGTTTCTTCTATTTTGTCTCTATATACTACGTA
TAGGAAATGTTTACATTTTCGTATTGTTTTCGATTCACTCTATGAATAGTTCTTACTACAATTTTTTTGT
CTAAAGAGTAATACTAGAGATAAACATAAAAAATGTAGAGGTCGAGTTTAGATGCAAGTTCAAGGAGCGA
AAGGTGGATGGGTAGGTTATATAGGGATATAGCACAGAGATATATAGCAAAGAGATACTTTTGAGCAATG
TTTGTGGAAGCGGTATTCGCAATATTTTAGTAGCTCGTTACAGTCCGGTGCGTTTTTGGTTTTTTGAAAG
TGCGTCTTCAGAGCGCTTTTGGTTTTCAAAAGCGCTCTGAAGTTCCTATACTTTCTAGCTAGAGAATAGG
AACTTCGGAATAGGAACTTCAAAGCGTTTCCGAAAACGAGCGCTTCCGAAAATGCAACGCGAGCTGCGCA
CATGCAGCTCACTGTTCACGTCGCACCTATATCTGCGTGTTGCCTGTATATATATATACATGAGAAGAAC
GGCATAGTGCGTGTTTATGCTTAAATGCGTACTTATATGCGTCTATTTATGTAGGATGAAAGGTAGTCTA
GTACCTCCTGTGATATTATCCCATTCCATGCGGGGTATCGTATGCTTCCTTCAGCACTACCCTTTAGCTG
TTCTATATGCTGCCACTCCTCAATTGGATTAGTCTCATCCTTCAATGCTATCATTTCCTTTGATATTGGA
TCATACTAAGAAACCATTATTATCATGACATTAACCTATAAAAATAGGCGTATCACGAGGCCCTTTCGTC
TCGCGCGTTTCGGTGATGACGGTGAAAACCTCTGACGCATGCAGCTCCCGGAGACGGTCACAGCTTGTCT
GTAAGCGGATGCCGGGAGCAGACAAGCCCGTCAGGGCGCGTCAGCGGGTGTTGGCGGGTGTCGGGGCTGG
CTTAACTATGCGGCATCAGAGCAGATTGTACTGAGAGTGCACCATACCACCTTAGCTTGCCTCGTCCCCG
CCGGGTCACCCGGCCAGCGACATGGAGGCCCAGAATACCCTCCTTGACAGTCTTGACGTGCGCAGCTCAG
GGGCATGATGTGACTGTCGCCCGTACATTTAGCCCATACATCCCCATGTATAATCATTTGCATCCATACA
TTTTGATGGCCGCACGGCGCGAAGCAAAAATTACGGCTCCTCGCTGCGGACCTGCGAGCAGGGAAACGCT
CCCCTCACAGACGCGTTGAATTGTCCCCACGCCGCGCCCCTGTAGAGAAATATAAAAGGTTAGGATTTGC
CACTGAGGTTCTTCTTTCATATACTTCCTTTTAAAATCTTGCTAGGATACAGTTCTCACATCACATCCGA
ACATAAACAACCATGGGTAAAAAGCCTGAACTCACCGCGACGTCTGTCGAGAAGTTTCTGATCGAAAAGT
TCGACAGCGTCTCCGACCTGATGCAGCTCTCGGAGGGCGAAGAATCTCGTGCTTTCAGCTTCGATGTAGG
AGGGCGTGGATATGTCCTGCGGGTAA
Features (pLannotate 1.2.2; 18 found; start..end, strand, type, name):
    881..1078    +  terminator     TEF terminator: Ashbya gossypii TEF terminator
   1114..1165    +  misc_feature   bom (fragment): basis of mobility region from pBR322
   1166..1621    -  rep_origin     f1 ori (sequence partly withheld): f1 bacteriophage origin of replication; arrow indicates direction of (+) strand synthesis
   1625..1780    -  CDS            lacZα (fragment): LacZα fragment of β-galactosidase; lacZ fragment
   1788..1806    +  promoter       T7 promoter: promoter for bacteriophage T7 RNA polymerase
   1815..1922    -  misc_feature   MCS: pBluescript multiple cloning site
   1935..1953    -  promoter       T3 promoter: promoter for bacteriophage T3 RNA polymerase
   1998..2014    -  protein_bind   lac operator: The lac repressor binds to the lac operator to inhibit transcription in E. coli. This inhibition can be relieved by adding lactose or isopropyl-β-D-thiogalactopyranoside (IPTG). lac repressor encoded by lacI
   2022..2052    -  promoter       lac promoter: promoter for the E. coli lac operon
   2067..2088    -  protein_bind   CAP binding site: CAP binding activates transcription in the presence of cAMP. E. coli catabolite activator protein
   2101..2193    -  CDS            lacI (fragment): lac repressor; lacI; The lac repressor binds to the lac operator to inhibit transcription in E. coli. This inhibition can be relieved by adding lactose or isopropyl-β-D-thiogalactopyranoside (IPTG).
   2376..2964    -  rep_origin     ori: high-copy-number ColE1/pMB1/pBR322/pUC origin of replication
   3135..3995    -  CDS            AmpR: β-lactamase; bla; confers resistance to ampicillin, carbenicillin, and related antibiotics
   3996..4100    -  promoter       AmpR promoter: bla
   4127..5473    -  rep_origin     2μ ori: yeast 2μ plasmid origin of replication
   5541..5576    +  CDS            rop (fragment): Rop protein, which maintains plasmids at low copy number; rop
   5678..5727    +  misc_feature   bom (fragment): basis of mobility region from pBR322
   5770..1078    +  gene           hphMX6 (across the origin): yeast selectable marker conferring hygromycin resistance
