[The description below was written by a language model from this plasmid's Addgene catalogue record and pLannotate feature annotations shown in this document.]
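Description:
pRSII42H is an empty yeast–E. coli shuttle vector derived from the pRSII426 backbone, in which yeast selection relies on the dominant drug marker hygromycin B rather than an auxotrophic marker. The full-sequence record is 6,267 nt. In yeast the plasmid is maintained episomally at high copy by the 2μ origin of replication. It is selected through an hphMX6 cassette, which spans the numbering origin of the circular sequence and ends in the Ashbya gossypii TEF terminator. In E. coli it replicates from a high-copy ColE1/pUC-type origin and is selected with ampicillin via the β-lactamase gene and its own promoter. An f1 origin is also present and allows production of single-stranded DNA when helper phage is supplied.

No insert is carried. The cloning region is a pBluescript-type multiple cloning site flanked by opposing T7 and T3 promoters. It is embedded in a lacZα fragment downstream of the lac promoter, lac operator and CAP binding site, an arrangement that conventionally supports blue/white screening of recombinants in suitable E. coli hosts. No yeast promoter or terminator is annotated around the MCS, so any expression cassette, including its regulatory elements, must come with the cloned fragment. Short annotated fragments of bom, rop and lacI appear to be backbone remnants rather than functional elements.

Because selection does not depend on host auxotrophies, the vector suits high-copy maintenance and expression of cloned genes in prototrophic, wild or industrial yeast strains and in diverse yeast species, in keeping with the auxotrophy-independent shuttle vector series it belongs to.
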