Addgene plasmid #194527: pRSII42H
Purpose: (Empty Backbone) High copy vector backbone with hygromycin B selectivity, contains MCS
Depositing lab: Patrick Gibney. Depositing organization: Cornell University. Publication: Auxotrophy-Independent Plasmid Shuttle Vectors for Applications in Diverse Yeasts. Smith JR, Sislak CD, Fernandez Mendoza P, Carmichael L, Lewis AG, Chen A, Jiang GZ, Gibney PA. Appl Microbiol. 2024; 4(1):453-469. doi: 10.3390/applmicrobiol4010031.
Backbone
  Vector backbone: pRSII426
  Vector type: Yeast Expression
  Selectable markers: Hygromycin B
Growth in bacteria
  Bacterial resistance: Ampicillin, 100 μg/mL
  Growth temperature: 37°C
  Growth strain: DH5alpha
  Copy number: High Copy
Gene/Insert
  Gene/Insert name: None
Terms and licenses: Academic/Nonprofit Terms; Industry Terms: Not Available to Industry
How to cite: pRSII42H was a gift from Patrick Gibney (Addgene plasmid # 194527 ; http://n2t.net/addgene:194527 ; RRID:Addgene_194527)
